>Addgene plasmid #80255 | non-targeting control gRNA (BRDN0001149423) | depositor full sequence | sequence record 150988 | Full Sequence
CCCGGGTGCAAAGATGGATAAAGTTTTAAACAGAGAGGAATCTTTGCAGCTAATGGACCTTCTAGGTCTT
GAAAGGAGTGGGAATTGGCTCCGGTGCCCGTCAGTGGGCAGAGCGCACATCGCCCACAGTCCCCGAGAAG
TTGGGGGGAGGGGTCGGCAATTGATCCGGTGCCTAGAGAAGGTGGCGCGGGGTAAACTGGGAAAGTGATG
TCGTGTACTGGCTCCGCCTTTTTCCCGAGGGTGGGGGAGAACCGTATATAAGTGCAGTAGTCGCCGTGAA
CGTTCTTTTTCGCAACGGGTTTGCCGCCAGAACACAGGTAAGTGCCGTGTGTGGTTCCCGCGGGCCTGGC
CTCTTTACGGGTTATGGCCCTTGCGTGCCTTGAATTACTTCCACCTGGCTGCAGTACGTGATTCTTGATC
CCGAGCTTCGGGTTGGAAGTGGGTGGGAGAGTTCGAGGCCTTGCGCTTAAGGAGCCCCTTCGCCTCGTGC
TTGAGTTGAGGCCTGGCCTGGGCGCTGGGGCCGCCGCGTGCGAATCTGGTGGCACCTTCGCGCCTGTCTC
GCTGCTTTCGATAAGTCTCTAGCCATTTAAAATTTTTGATGACCTGCTGCGACGCTTTTTTTCTGGCAAG
ATAGTCTTGTAAATGCGGGCCAAGATCTGCACACTGGTATTTCGGTTTTTGGGGCCGCGGGCGGCGACGG
GGCCCGTGCGTCCCAGCGCACATGTTCGGCGAGGCGGGGCCTGCGAGCGCGGCCACCGAGAATCGGACGG
GGGTAGTCTCAAGCTGGCCGGCCTGCTCTGGTGCCTGGCCTCGCGCCGCCGTGTATCGCCCCGCCCTGGG
CGGCAAGGCTGGCCCGGTCGGCACCAGTTGCGTGAGCGGAAAGATGGCCGCTTCCCGGCCCTGCTGCAGG
GAGCTCAAAATGGAGGACGCGGCGCTCGGGAGAGCGGGCGGGTGAGTCACCCACACAAAGGAAAAGGGCC
TTTCCGTCCTCAGCCGTCGCTTCATGTGACTCCACGGAGTACCGGGCGCCGTCCAGGCACCTCGATTAGT
TCTCGAGCTTTTGGAGTACGTCGTCTTTAGGTTGGGGGGAGGGGTTTTATGCGATGGAGTTTCCCCACAC
TGAGTGGGTGGAGACTGAAGTTAGGCCAGCTTGGCACTTGATGTAATTCTCCTTGGAATTTGCCCTTTTT
GAGTTTGGATCTTGGTTCATTCTCAAGCCTCAGACAGTGGTTCAAAGTTTTTTTCTTCCATTTCAGGTGT
CGTGACGTACGGCCACCATGACCGAGTACAAGCCCACGGTGCGCCTCGCCACCCGCGACGACGTCCCCAG
GGCCGTACGCACCCTCGCCGCCGCGTTCGCCGACTACCCCGCCACGCGCCACACCGTCGATCCGGACCGC
CACATCGAGCGGGTCACCGAGCTGCAAGAACTCTTCCTCACGCGCGTCGGGCTCGACATCGGCAAGGTGT
GGGTCGCGGACGACGGCGCCGCCGTGGCGGTCTGGACCACGCCGGAGAGCGTCGAAGCGGGGGCGGTGTT
CGCCGAGATCGGCCCGCGCATGGCCGAGTTGAGCGGTTCCCGGCTGGCCGCGCAGCAACAGATGGAAGGC
CTCCTGGCGCCGCACCGGCCCAAGGAGCCCGCGTGGTTCCTGGCCACCGTCGGAGTCTCGCCCGACCACC
AGGGCAAGGGTCTGGGCAGCGCCGTCGTGCTCCCCGGAGTGGAGGCGGCCGAGCGCGCCGGGGTGCCCGC
CTTCCTGGAGACCTCCGCGCCCCGCAACCTCCCCTTCTACGAGCGGCTCGGCTTCACCGTCACCGCCGAC
GTCGAGGTGCCCGAAGGACCGCGCACCTGGTGCATGACCCGCAAGCCCGGTGCCTGAACGCGTTAAGTCG
ACAATCAACCTCTGGATTACAAAATTTGTGAAAGATTGACTGGTATTCTTAACTATGTTGCTCCTTTTAC
GCTATGTGGATACGCTGCTTTAATGCCTTTGTATCATGCTATTGCTTCCCGTATGGCTTTCATTTTCTCC
TCCTTGTATAAATCCTGGTTGCTGTCTCTTTATGAGGAGTTGTGGCCCGTTGTCAGGCAACGTGGCGTGG
TGTGCACTGTGTTTGCTGACGCAACCCCCACTGGTTGGGGCATTGCCACCACCTGTCAGCTCCTTTCCGG
GACTTTCGCTTTCCCCCTCCCTATTGCCACGGCGGAACTCATCGCCGCCTGCCTTGCCCGCTGCTGGACA
GGGGCTCGGCTGTTGGGCACTGACAATTCCGTGGTGTTGTCGGGGAAATCATCGTCCTTTCCTTGGCTGC
TCGCCTGTGTTGCCACCTGGATTCTGCGCGGGACGTCCTTCTGCTACGTCCCTTCGGCCCTCAATCCAGC
GGACCTTCCTTCCCGCGGCCTGCTGCCGGCTCTGCGGCCTCTTCCGCGTCTTCGCCTTCGCCCTCAGACG
AGTCGGATCTCCCTTTGGGCCGCCTCCCCGCGTCGACTTTAAGACCAATGACTTACAAGGCAGCTGTAGA
TCTTAGCCACTTTTTAAAAGAAAAGGGGGGACTGGAAGGGCTAATTCACTCCCAACGAAGACAAGATCTG
CTTTTTGCTTGTACTGGGTCTCTCTGGTTAGACCAGATCTGAGCCTGGGAGCTCTCTGGCTAACTAGGGA
ACCCACTGCTTAAGCCTCAATAAAGCTTGCCTTGAGTGCTTCAAGTAGTGTGTGCCCGTCTGTTGTGTGA
CTCTGGTAACTAGAGATCCCTCAGACCCTTTTAGTCAGTGTGGAAAATCTCTAGCAGTACGTATAGTAGT
TCATGTCATCTTATTATTCAGTATTTATAACTTGCAAAGAAATGAATATCAGAGAGTGAGAGGAACTTGT
TTATTGCAGCTTATAATGGTTACAAATAAAGCAATAGCATCACAAATTTCACAAATAAAGCATTTTTTTC
ACTGCATTCTAGTTGTGGTTTGTCCAAACTCATCAATGTATCTTATCATGTCTGGCTCTAGCTATCCCGC
CCCTAACTCCGCCCATCCCGCCCCTAACTCCGCCCAGTTCCGCCCATTCTCCGCCCCATGGCTGACTAAT
TTTTTTTATTTATGCAGAGGCCGAGGCCGCCTCGGCCTCTGAGCTATTCCAGAAGTAGTGAGGAGGCTTT
TTTGGAGGCCTAGGGACGTACCCAATTCGCCCTATAGTGAGTCGTATTACGCGCGCTCACTGGCCGTCGT
TTTACAACGTCGTGACTGGGAAAACCCTGGCGTTACCCAACTTAATCGCCTTGCAGCACATCCCCCTTTC
GCCAGCTGGCGTAATAGCGAAGAGGCCCGCACCGATCGCCCTTCCCAACAGTTGCGCAGCCTGAATGGCG
AATGGG
[124 nt withheld, positions 3367-3490]
C
[91 nt withheld, positions 3492-3582]
A
[49 nt withheld, positions 3584-3632]
CCTTTGACGTTGGAGTCCACGTTCTTT
[37 nt withheld, positions 3660-3696]
ACCCTATCTCGGTCTATTCTTTTGATTTATAAGGGATTTTGCCGATTTCGGCCTATTGGTTAAAAAATGA
GCTGATTTAACAAAAATTTAACGCGAATTTTAACAAAATATTAACGCTTACAATTTAGGTGGCACTTTTC
GGGGAAATGTGCGCGGAACCCCTATTTGTTTATTTTTCTAAATACATTCAAATATGTATCCGCTCATGAG
ACAATAACCCTGATAAATGCTTCAATAATATTGAAAAAGGAAGAGTATGAGTATTCAACATTTCCGTGTC
GCCCTTATTCCCTTTTTTGCGGCATTTTGCCTTCCTGTTTTTGCTCACCCAGAAACGCTGGTGAAAGTAA
AAGATGCTGAAGATCAGTTGGGTGCACGAGTGGGTTACATCGAACTGGATCTCAACAGCGGTAAGATCCT
TGAGAGTTTTCGCCCCGAAGAACGTTTTCCAATGATGAGCACTTTTAAAGTTCTGCTATGTGGCGCGGTA
TTATCCCGTATTGACGCCGGGCAAGAGCAACTCGGTCGCCGCATACACTATTCTCAGAATGACTTGGTTG
AGTACTCACCAGTCACAGAAAAGCATCTTACGGATGGCATGACAGTAAGAGAATTATGCAGTGCTGCCAT
AACCATGAGTGATAACACTGCGGCCAACTTACTTCTGACAACGATCGGAGGACCGAAGGAGCTAACCGCT
TTTTTGCACAACATGGGGGATCATGTAACTCGCCTTGATCGTTGGGAACCGGAGCTGAATGAAGCCATAC
CAAACGACGAGCGTGACACCACGATGCCTGTAGCAATGGCAACAACGTTGCGCAAACTATTAACTGGCGA
ACTACTTACTCTAGCTTCCCGGCAACAATTAATAGACTGGATGGAGGCGGATAAAGTTGCAGGACCACTT
CTGCGCTCGGCCCTTCCGGCTGGCTGGTTTATTGCTGATAAATCTGGAGCCGGTGAGCGTGGGTCTCGCG
GTATCATTGCAGCACTGGGGCCAGATGGTAAGCCCTCCCGTATCGTAGTTATCTACACGACGGGGAGTCA
GGCAACTATGGATGAACGAAATAGACAGATCGCTGAGATAGGTGCCTCACTGATTAAGCATTGGTAACTG
TCAGACCAAGTTTACTCATATATACTTTAGATTGATTTAAAACTTCATTTTTAATTTAAAAGGATCTAGG
TGAAGATCCTTTTTGATAATCTCATGACCAAAATCCCTTAACGTGAGTTTTCGTTCCACTGAGCGTCAGA
CCCCGTAGAAAAGATCAAAGGATCTTCTTGAGATCCTTTTTTTCTGCGCGTAATCTGCTGCTTGCAAACA
AAAAAACCACCGCTACCAGCGGTGGTTTGTTTGCCGGATCAAGAGCTACCAACTCTTTTTCCGAAGGTAA
CTGGCTTCAGCAGAGCGCAGATACCAAATACTGTTCTTCTAGTGTAGCCGTAGTTAGGCCACCACTTCAA
GAACTCTGTAGCACCGCCTACATACCTCGCTCTGCTAATCCTGTTACCAGTGGCTGCTGCCAGTGGCGAT
AAGTCGTGTCTTACCGGGTTGGACTCAAGACGATAGTTACCGGATAAGGCGCAGCGGTCGGGCTGAACGG
GGGGTTCGTGCACACAGCCCAGCTTGGAGCGAACGACCTACACCGAACTGAGATACCTACAGCGTGAGCT
ATGAGAAAGCGCCACGCTTCCCGAAGGGAGAAAGGCGGACAGGTATCCGGTAAGCGGCAGGGTCGGAACA
GGAGAGCGCACGAGGGAGCTTCCAGGGGGAAACGCCTGGTATCTTTATAGTCCTGTCGGGTTTCGCCACC
TCTGACTTGAGCGTCGATTTTTGTGATGCTCGTCAGGGGGGCGGAGCCTATGGAAAAACGCCAGCAACGC
GGCCTTTTTACGGTTCCTGGCCTTTTGCTGGCCTTTTGCTCACATGTTCTTTCCTGCGTTATCCCCTGAT
TCTGTGGATAACCGTATTACCGCCTTTGAGTGAGCTGATACCGCTCGCCGCAGCCGAACGACCGAGCGCA
GCGAGTCAGTGAGCGAGGAAGCGGAAGAGCGCCCAATACGCAAACCGCCTCTCCCCGCGCGTTGGCCGAT
TCATTAATGCAGCTGGCACGACAGGTTTCCCGACTGGAAAGCGGGCAGTGAGCGCAACGCAATTAATGTG
AGTTAGCTCACTCATTAGGCACCCCAGGCTTTACACTTTATGCTTCCGGCTCGTATGTTGTGTGGAATTG
TGAGCGGATAACAATTTCACACAGGAAACAGCTATGACCATGATTACGCCAAGCGCGCAATTAACCCTCA
CTAAAGGGAACAAAAGCTGGAGCTGCAAGCTTAATGTAGTCTTATGCAATACTCTTGTAGTCTTGCAACA
TGGTAACGATGAGTTAGCAACATGCCTTACAAGGAGAGAAAAAGCACCGTGCATGCCGATTGGTGGAAGT
AAGGTGGTACGATCGTGCCTTATTAGGAAGGCAACAGACGGGTCTGACATGGATTGGACGAACCACTGAA
TTGCCGCATTGCAGAGATATTGTATTTAAGTGCCTAGCTCGATACATAAACGGGTCTCTCTGGTTAGACC
AGATCTGAGCCTGGGAGCTCTCTGGCTAACTAGGGAACCCACTGCTTAAGCCTCAATAAAGCTTGCCTTG
AGTGCTTCAAGTAGTGTGTGCCCGTCTGTTGTGTGACTCTGGTAACTAGAGATCCCTCAGACCCTTTTAG
TCAGTGTGGAAAATCTCTAGCAGTGGCGCCCGAACAGGGACTTGAAAGCGAAAGGGAAACCAGAGGAGCT
CTCTCGACGCAGGACTCGGCTTGCTGAAGCGCGCACGGCAAGAGGCGAGGGGCGGCGACTGGTGAGTACG
CCAAAAATTTTGACTAGCGGAGGCTAGAAGGAGAGAGATGGGTGCGAGAGCGTCAGTATTAAGCGGGGGA
GAATTAGATCGCGATGGGAAAAAATTCGGTTAAGGCCAGGGGGAAAGAAAAAATATAAATTAAAACATAT
AGTATGGGCAAGCAGGGAGCTAGAACGATTCGCAGTTAATCCTGGCCTGTTAGAAACATCAGAAGGCTGT
AGACAAATACTGGGACAGCTACAACCATCCCTTCAGACAGGATCAGAAGAACTTAGATCATTATATAATA
CAGTAGCAACCCTCTATTGTGTGCATCAAAGGATAGAGATAAAAGACACCAAGGAAGCTTTAGACAAGAT
AGAGGAAGAGCAAAACAAAAGTAAGACCACCGCACAGCAAGCGGCCGCTGATCTTCAGACCTGGAGGAGG
AGATATGAGGGACAATTGGAGAAGTGAATTATATAAATATAAAGTAGTAAAAATTGAACCATTAGGAGTA
GCACCCACCAAGGCAAAGAGAAGAGTGGTGCAGAGAGAAAAAAGAGCAGTGGGAATAGGAGCTTTGTTCC
TTGGGTTCTTGGGAGCAGCAGGAAGCACTATGGGCGCAGCGTCAATGACGCTGACGGTACAGGCCAGACA
ATTATTGTCTGGTATAGTGCAGCAGCAGAACAATTTGCTGAGGGCTATTGAGGCGCAACAGCATCTGTTG
CAACTCACAGTCTGGGGCATCAAGCAGCTCCAGGCAAGAATCCTGGCTGTGGAAAGATACCTAAAGGATC
AACAGCTCCTGGGGATTTGGGGTTGCTCTGGAAAACTCATTTGCACCACTGCTGTGCCTTGGAATGCTAG
TTGGAGTAATAAATCTCTGGAACAGATTTGGAATCACACGACCTGGATGGAGTGGGACAGAGAAATTAAC
AATTACACAAGCTTAATACACTCCTTAATTGAAGAATCGCAAAACCAGCAAGAAAAGAATGAACAAGAAT
TATTGGAATTAGATAAATGGGCAAGTTTGTGGAATTGGTTTAACATAACAAATTGGCTGTGGTATATAAA
ATTATTCATAATGATAGTAGGAGGCTTGGTAGGTTTAAGAATAGTTTTTGCTGTACTTTCTATAGTGAAT
AGAGTTAGGCAGGGATATTCACCATTATCGTTTCAGACCCACCTCCCAACCCCGAGGGGACCCAGAGAGG
GCCTATTTCCCATGATTCCTTCATATTTGCATATACGATACAAGGCTGTTAGAGAGATAATTAGAATTAA
TTTGACTGTAAACACAAAGATATTAGTACAAAATACGTGACGTAGAAAGTAATAATTTCTTGGGTAGTTT
GCAGTTTTAAAATTATGTTTTAAAATGGACTATCATATGCTTACCGTAACTTGAAAGTATTTCGATTTCT
TGGCTTTATATATCTTGTGGAAAGGACGAAACACCGGAACTCAACCAGAGGGCCAAGTTTTAGAGCTAGA
AATAGCAAGTTAAAATAAGGCTAGTCCGTTATCAACTTGAAAAAGTGGCACCGAGTCGGTGCTTTTTTAA
GCTTGGCGTAACTAGATCTTGAGACAAATGGCAGTATTCATCCACAATTTTAAAAGAAAAGGGGGGATTG
GGGGGTACAGTGCAGGGGAAAGAATAGTAGACATAATAGCAACAGACATACAAACTAAAGAATTACAAAA
ACAAATTACAAAAATTCAAAATTTTCGGGTTTATTACAGGGACAGCAGAGATCCACTTTGGCGCCGGCTC
GAGGGGG
Features (pLannotate 1.2.2; 29 found; start..end, strand, type, name):
     14..80      +  CDS            small t antigen (fragment): SV40 (simian virus 40) small t antigen
    106..317     +  promoter       EF-1α core promoter: core promoter for human elongation factor EF-1α
    318..1256    +  intron         EF-1α intron A: intron upstream of the start codon of human EF-1α
   1278..1877    +  CDS            PuroR (fragment): puromycin N-acetyltransferase; pac from Streptomyces; confers resistance to puromycin
   1893..2481    +  misc_feature   WPRE: woodchuck hepatitis virus posttranscriptional regulatory element
   2532..2551    +  misc_feature   cPPT/CTS (fragment): central polypurine tract and central termination sequence of HIV-1
   2553..2786    +  LTR            3' LTR (ΔU3): self-inactivating 3' long terminal repeat (LTR) from HIV-1
   2864..2985    +  polyA_signal   SV40 poly(A) signal: SV40 polyadenylation signal
   3025..3160    +  rep_origin     SV40 ori: SV40 origin of replication
   3181..3199    -  promoter       T7 promoter: promoter for bacteriophage T7 RNA polymerase
   3207..3362    +  CDS            lacZα (fragment): LacZα fragment of β-galactosidase; lacZ fragment
   3367..3795    +  rep_origin     f1 ori (sequence partly withheld): f1 bacteriophage origin of replication; arrow indicates direction of (+) strand synthesis
   3848..3952    +  promoter       AmpR promoter: bla
   3953..4813    +  CDS            AmpR: β-lactamase; bla; confers resistance to ampicillin, carbenicillin, and related antibiotics
   4984..5572    +  rep_origin     ori: high-copy-number ColE1/pMB1/pBR322/pUC origin of replication
   5755..5847    +  CDS            lacI (fragment): lac repressor; lacI; The lac repressor binds to the lac operator to inhibit transcription in E. coli. This inhibition can be relieved by adding lactose or isopropyl-β-D-thiogalactopyranoside (IPTG).
   5860..5881    +  protein_bind   CAP binding site: CAP binding activates transcription in the presence of cAMP. E. coli catabolite activator protein
   5896..5926    +  promoter       lac promoter: promoter for the E. coli lac operon
   5934..5950    +  protein_bind   lac operator: The lac repressor binds to the lac operator to inhibit transcription in E. coli. This inhibition can be relieved by adding lactose or isopropyl-β-D-thiogalactopyranoside (IPTG). lac repressor encoded by lacI
   5995..6013    +  promoter       T3 promoter: promoter for bacteriophage T3 RNA polymerase
   6041..6267    +  promoter       RSV promoter: Rous sarcoma virus enhancer/promoter
   6268..6448    +  LTR            5' LTR (truncated): truncated 5' long terminal repeat (LTR) from HIV-1
   6495..6620    +  misc_feature   HIV-1 Ψ: packaging signal of human immunodeficiency virus type 1
   6604..6967    +  CDS            HIV-1 gag (fragment): gag protein from human immunodeficiency virus 1; gag
   7113..7346    +  misc_feature   RRE: The Rev response element (RRE) of HIV-1 allows for Rev-dependent mRNA export from the nucleus to the cytoplasm.
   7723..7749    +  CDS            Rev (fragment): human immunodeficiency virus 1 (HIV-1) Rev protein; rev; enhances nuclear export of unspliced and incompletely spliced viral mRNAs
   7753..7993    +  promoter       U6 promoter: RNA polymerase III promoter for human U6 snRNA
   8023..8098    +  misc_RNA       gRNA scaffold: guide RNA scaffold for the Streptococcus pyogenes CRISPR/Cas9 system
   8154..8271    +  misc_feature   cPPT/CTS: central polypurine tract and central termination sequence of HIV-1
