[The description below was written by a language model from this plasmid's Addgene catalogue record and pLannotate feature annotations shown in this document.]
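Description:
The non-targeting control gRNA (BRDN0001149423) plasmid is a third-generation lentiviral guide RNA vector built on the lentiGuide-Puro backbone, intended for delivering a single sgRNA into mammalian cells that express Cas9 from a separate source, as no Cas9 coding sequence is annotated here. It is maintained in E. coli as a high-copy plasmid through a ColE1/pUC-type origin with ampicillin resistance (β-lactamase). The backbone also carries an f1 origin, an SV40 origin and poly(A) signal, and remnants of lac and T7/T3 cloning-vector elements.

The lentiviral transfer cassette begins with an RSV promoter fused to a truncated HIV-1 5' LTR, which makes genomic RNA production Tat-independent. This is followed by the Ψ packaging signal with a partial gag sequence, the Rev response element for Rev-dependent nuclear export, and a cPPT/CTS. It ends in a ΔU3 self-inactivating 3' LTR. Within this unit, the human U6 RNA polymerase III promoter drives the 20-nt spacer joined to the Streptococcus pyogenes Cas9 guide scaffold. A separate EF-1α core promoter with its intron A drives puromycin N-acetyltransferase for selection of transduced cells, with a WPRE downstream to enhance transcript expression.

The spacer is catalogued as a non-targeting control for use in human cells. The construct therefore serves as a negative control alongside gene-targeting guides in CRISPR-Cas9 knockout experiments, accounting for effects of transduction, puromycin selection and guide expression. It comes from a set associated with work on optimised sgRNA design for improved on-target activity and reduced off-target effects. The cloning method is not recorded.
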