Addgene plasmid #80255: non-targeting control gRNA (BRDN0001149423)
Purpose: 3rd generation lentiviral gRNA plasmid, non-targeting control gRNA
Depositing lab: John Doench & David Root. Depositing organization: Broad Institute. Publication: Optimized sgRNA design to maximize activity and minimize off-target effects of CRISPR-Cas9. Doench JG, Fusi N, Sullender M, Hegde M, Vaimberg EW, Donovan KF, Smith I, Tothova Z, Wilen C, Orchard R, Virgin HW, Listgarten J, Root DE. Nat Biotechnol. 2016 Jan 18. doi: 10.1038/nbt.3437. PubMed 26780180.
Backbone
  Vector backbone: lentiGuide-Puro
  Backbone manufacturer: Zhang Lab (Addgene plasmid # 52963)
  Vector type: Mammalian Expression, Lentiviral, CRISPR
  Selectable markers: Puromycin
Growth in bacteria
  Bacterial resistance: Ampicillin, 100 μg/mL
  Growth temperature: 37°C
  Growth strain: DH5alpha
  Copy number: High Copy
Gene/Insert
  Gene/Insert name: Non-targeting control gRNA
  gRNA/shRNA sequence: GAACTCAACCAGAGGGCCAA
  Species: H. sapiens (human)
  Promoter: hU6
  Cloning method: Unknown
  Sequencing primers: 5′ U6-F; 3′ pS2-R
Terms and licenses: Academic/Nonprofit Terms; Industry Terms: Not Available to Industry
How to cite: non-targeting control gRNA (BRDN0001149423) was a gift from John Doench & David Root (Addgene plasmid # 80255 ; http://n2t.net/addgene:80255 ; RRID:Addgene_80255)
