>Addgene plasmid #80255 | non-targeting control gRNA (BRDN0001149423) | depositor partial sequence | sequence record 150989 | Target Sequence
GAACTCAACCAGAGGGCCAA
