>Addgene plasmid #80255 | non-targeting control gRNA (BRDN0001149423) | addgene partial sequence | sequence record 189159 | hU6-F
AGAAAGTAATAATTTCTTGGGTAGTTTGCAGTTTTAAAATTATGTTTTAAAATGGACTATCATATGCTTA
CCGTAACTTGAAAGTATTTCGATTTCTTGGCTTTATATATCTTGTGGAAAGGACGAAACACCGGAACTCA
ACCAGAGGGCCAAGTTTTAGAGCTAGAAATAGCAAGTTAAAATAAGGCTAGTCCGTTATCAACTTGAAAA
AGTGGCACCGAGTCGGTGCTTTTTTAAGCTTGGCGTAACTAGATCTTGAGACAAATGGCAGTATTCATCC
ACAATTTTAAAAGAAAAGGGGGGATTGGGGGGTACAGTGCAGGGGAAAGAATAGTAGACATAATAGCAAC
AGACATACAAACTAAAGAATTACAAAAACAAATTACAAAAATTCAAAATTTTCGGGTTTATTACAGGGAC
AGCAGAGATCCACTTTGGCGCCGGCTCGAGGGGGCCCGGGTGCAAAGATGGATAAAGTTTTAAACAGAGA
GGAATCTTTGCAGCTAATGGACCTTCTAGGTCTTGAAAGGAGTGGGAATTGGCTCCGGTGCCCGTCAGTG
GGCAGAGCGC
